Addgene plasmid #64923: pT7-V5-SBP-C1-HshnRNPK
Purpose: Expresses V5- and SBP-tagged hnRNPK in mammalian cells
Depositing lab: Elisa Izaurralde. Depositing organization: Max Planck Institute for Developmental Biology.
Backbone
  Vector backbone: pEGFP-C1
  Backbone manufacturer: Clontech
  Backbone size w/o insert (bp): 4229
  Total vector size (bp): 5681
  Modifications to backbone: exchange of the EGFP-tag by a V5-SBP-tag and introduction of a T7 promoter
  Vector type: Mammalian Expression
Growth in bacteria
  Bacterial resistance: Kanamycin, 50 μg/mL
  Growth temperature: 37°C
  Growth strain: DH5alpha
  Copy number: High Copy
Gene/Insert
  Gene/Insert name: hnRNPK
  Species: H. sapiens (human)
  Insert size (bp): 1452
  GenBank ID: NM_031263.2
  Entrez Gene: HNRNPK (a.k.a. AUKS, CSBP, HNRPK, TUNP)
  Promoter: CMV
  Tag / fusion protein: V5 and SBP (N terminal on backbone)
  Cloning method: Restriction Enzyme; 5′ cloning site XhoI (not destroyed); 3′ cloning site EcoRI (not destroyed)
  Sequencing primers: 5′ CMV-F; 3′ SV40pA-R
Terms and licenses: Academic/Nonprofit Terms; Industry Terms: Not Available to Industry
How to cite: pT7-V5-SBP-C1-HshnRNPK was a gift from Elisa Izaurralde (Addgene plasmid # 64923 ; http://n2t.net/addgene:64923 ; RRID:Addgene_64923)
