[The description below was written by a language model from this plasmid's Addgene catalogue record and pLannotate feature annotations shown in this document.]
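Description:
pT7-V5-SBP-C1-HshnRNPK is a 5,681 bp mammalian expression plasmid built on the Clontech pEGFP-C1 backbone, in which the EGFP coding region has been replaced by a V5-SBP tandem tag and a T7 promoter has been added. It is maintained in E. coli at high copy through a ColE1/pUC-type origin and selected with kanamycin. The NeoR/KanR gene (Tn5 aminoglycoside phosphotransferase) lies behind tandem bacterial (bla-type) and SV40 early promoters and is followed by an HSV TK polyadenylation signal, so the same marker can also confer G418 resistance in mammalian cells. An f1 origin is present as well.

The payload is the human HNRNPK open reading frame, encoding heterogeneous nuclear ribonucleoprotein K, a major poly(C)-binding pre-mRNA-binding protein, cloned between XhoI and EcoRI sites that remain intact. Transcription is driven by the CMV immediate early enhancer and promoter and terminated by the SV40 poly(A) signal. The T7 promoter sits between the CMV promoter and the coding region, which would in principle allow transcription by T7 RNA polymerase, though the record does not state how it is used. The protein is made as an N-terminal fusion: the V5 epitope permits antibody detection, and the streptavidin-binding peptide permits capture on streptavidin. The stated purpose is only expression of V5- and SBP-tagged hnRNPK in mammalian cells; this tag design is commonly used for pull-downs of associated proteins or RNAs.

The automated annotation matched the insert to the macaque orthologue, while the catalogue records it as human. Short fragment hits to an HIV-1 LTR, SV40 large T antigen, ble and bGH poly(A) are probably backbone remnants or incidental matches rather than functional elements.
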