Features (pLannotate 1.2.2; 18 found; start..end, strand, type, name):
     61..364     +  enhancer       CMV enhancer: human cytomegalovirus immediate early enhancer
    365..568     +  promoter       CMV promoter: human cytomegalovirus (CMV) immediate early promoter
    564..597     +  LTR            5' LTR (truncated) (fragment): truncated 5' long terminal repeat (LTR) from HIV-1
    613..631     +  promoter       T7 promoter: promoter for bacteriophage T7 RNA polymerase
    668..709     +  CDS            V5 tag: epitope tag from simian virus 5
    731..844     +  CDS            SBP: streptavidin-binding peptide selected from a peptide library; binds streptavidin with nanomolar affinity (Keefe et al., 2001)
    857..2248    +  CDS            HNRNPK: HNRPK_MACFA - Also known as HNRPK. Experimental evidence at transcript level: Swiss-Prot protein existence level 2. One of the major pre-mRNA-binding proteins. Binds tenaciously to poly(C) sequences. Likely to play a role in the nuclear metabolism of hnRNAs, particularly for pre-mRNAs that contain cytidine-rich sequences. Can also bind poly(C) single-stranded DNA. Plays an important role in p53/TP53 response to DNA damage, acting at the level of both transcription activation and repression. When sumoylated, acts as a transcriptional coactivator of p53/TP53, playing a role in p21/CDKN1A and 14-
   2309..2345    +  misc_feature   MCS (fragment): multiple cloning site
   2362..2446    +  CDS            large T antigen (fragment): large T antigen from SV40 (simian virus 40)
   2469..2590    +  polyA_signal   SV40 poly(A) signal: SV40 polyadenylation signal
   2624..3052    -  rep_origin     f1 ori (sequence partly withheld): f1 bacteriophage origin of replication; arrow indicates direction of (+) strand synthesis
   3079..3183    +  promoter       AmpR promoter: bla
   3185..3542    +  promoter       SV40 promoter: SV40 enhancer and early promoter
   3577..4371    +  CDS            NeoR/KanR: aminoglycoside phosphotransferase from Tn5; aph(3')-II (or nptII); confers resistance to neomycin, kanamycin, and G418 (Geneticin®)
   4392..4544    +  CDS            ble (fragment): BLE_KLEPN - Experimental evidence at protein level: Swiss-Prot protein existence level 1. Binding protein with a strong affinity to the bleomycin family of antibiotics. Binds to CL990; an antimitotic-antibiotic compound. From Klebsiella pneumoniae.
   4603..4650    +  polyA_signal   HSV TK poly(A) signal: herpes simplex virus thymidine kinase polyadenylation signal (Cole and Stacy, 1985)
   4741..4757    -  polyA_signal   bGH poly(A) signal (fragment): bovine growth hormone polyadenylation signal
   4979..5567    +  rep_origin     ori: high-copy-number ColE1/pMB1/pBR322/pUC origin of replication
>Addgene plasmid #64923 | pT7-V5-SBP-C1-HshnRNPK | depositor full sequence | sequence record 109669 | pT7-V5-SBP-C1-HshnRNPK sequence 5681 bps
TAGTTATTAATAGTAATCAATTACGGGGTCATTAGTTCATAGCCCATATATGGAGTTCCGCGTTACATAA
CTTACGGTAAATGGCCCGCCTGGCTGACCGCCCAACGACCCCCGCCCATTGACGTCAATAATGACGTATG
TTCCCATAGTAACGCCAATAGGGACTTTCCATTGACGTCAATGGGTGGAGTATTTACGGTAAACTGCCCA
CTTGGCAGTACATCAAGTGTATCATATGCCAAGTACGCCCCCTATTGACGTCAATGACGGTAAATGGCCC
GCCTGGCATTATGCCCAGTACATGACCTTATGGGACTTTCCTACTTGGCAGTACATCTACGTATTAGTCA
TCGCTATTACCATGGTGATGCGGTTTTGGCAGTACATCAATGGGCGTGGATAGCGGTTTGACTCACGGGG
ATTTCCAAGTCTCCACCCCATTGACGTCAATGGGAGTTTGTTTTGGCACCAAAATCAACGGGACTTTCCA
AAATGTCGTAACAACTCCGCCCCATTGACGCAAATGGGCGGTAGGCGTGTACGGTGGGAGGTCTATATAA
GCAGAGCTCTCTGGCTAACTAGAGAACCCACTGCTTACTGGCTTATCGAAATTAATACGACTCACTATAG
GGAGACCCAAGCTCTAGCGCTACCGGTCGCCACCATGGGTAAGCCTATCCCTAACCCTCTCCTCGGTCTC
GATTCTACGCCCGGAAGCGGTAGCGGTACGATGGACGAGAAGACCACCGGCTGGGGGGGCGGCCACGTGG
TGGAGGGCCTGGCCGGCGAGCTGGAGCAGCTGCGGGCCAGGCTGGAGCACCACCCTCAGGGCCAGCGGGA
GCCCAGATCTCGAGGGATGGAAACTGAACAGCCAGAAGAAACCTTCCCTAACACTGAAACCAATGGTGAA
TTTGGTAAACGCCCTGCAGAAGATATGGAAGAGGAACAAGCATTTAAAAGATCTAGAAACACTGATGAGA
TGGTTGAATTACGCATTCTGCTTCAGAGCAAGAATGCTGGGGCAGTGATTGGAAAAGGAGGCAAGAATAT
TAAGGCTCTCCGTACAGACTACAATGCCAGTGTTTCAGTCCCAGACAGCAGTGGCCCCGAGCGCATATTG
AGTATCAGTGCTGATATTGAAACAATTGGAGAAATTCTGAAGAAAATCATCCCTACCTTGGAAGAGGGCC
TGCAGTTGCCATCACCCACTGCAACCAGCCAGCTCCCGCTCGAATCTGATGCTGTGGAATGCTTAAATTA
CCAACACTATAAAGGAAGTGACTTTGACTGCGAGTTGAGGCTGTTGATTCATCAGAGTCTAGCAGGAGGA
ATTATTGGGGTCAAAGGTGCTAAAATCAAAGAACTTCGAGAGAACACTCAAACCACCATCAAGCTTTTCC
AGGAATGCTGTCCTCATTCCACTGACAGAGTTGTTCTTATTGGAGGAAAACCCGATAGGGTTGTAGAGTG
CATAAAGATCATCCTTGATCTTATATCTGAGTCTCCCATCAAAGGACGTGCACAGCCTTATGATCCCAAT
TTTTACGATGAAACCTATGATTATGGTGGTTTTACAATGATGTTTGATGACCGTCGCGGACGCCCAGTGG
GATTTCCCATGCGGGGAAGAGGTGGTTTTGACAGAATGCCTCCTGGTCGGGGTGGGCGTCCCATGCCTCC
ATCTAGAAGAGATTATGATGATATGAGCCCTCGTCGAGGACCACCTCCCCCTCCTCCCGGACGAGGCGGC
CGGGGTGGTAGCAGAGCTCGGAATCTTCCTCTTCCTCCACCACCACCACCTAGAGGGGGAGACCTCATGG
CCTATGACAGAAGAGGGAGACCTGGAGACCGTTACGACGGCATGGTTGGTTTCAGTGCTGATGAAACTTG
GGACTCTGCAATAGATACATGGAGCCCATCAGAATGGCAGATGGCTTATGAACCACAGGGTGGCTCCGGA
TATGATTATTCCTATGCAGGGGGTCGTGGCTCATATGGTGATCTTGGTGGACCTATTATTACTACACAAG
TAACTATTCCCAAAGATTTGGCTGGATCTATTATTGGCAAAGGTGGTCAGCGGATTAAACAAATCCGTCA
TGAGTCGGGAGCTTCGATCAAAATTGATGAGCCTTTAGAAGGATCCGAAGATCGGATCATTACCATTACA
GGAACACAGGACCAGATACAGAATGCACAGTATTTGCTGCAGAACAGTGTGAAGCAGTATGCAGATGTTG
AAGGATTCTAATGCAAGATATTTTTTCTTTTTTATAGTGTGAAGCAGTATTCTGGAAAGTTTTTCTAAGA
ATTCTGCAGTCGACGGTACCGCGGGCCCGGGATCCACCGGATCTAGATAACTGATCATAATCAGCCATAC
CACATTTGTAGAGGTTTTACTTGCTTTAAAAAACCTCCCACACCTCCCCCTGAACCTGAAACATAAAATG
AATGCAATTGTTGTTGTTAACTTGTTTATTGCAGCTTATAATGGTTACAAATAAAGCAATAGCATCACAA
ATTTCACAAATAAAGCATTTTTTTCACTGCATTCTAGTTGTGGTTTGTCCAAACTCATCAATGTATCTTA
ACGCGTAAATTGTAAGCGTTAATATTTTGTTAAAATTCGCGTTAAATTTTTGTTAAATCAGCTCATTTTT
TAACCAATAGGCCGAAATCGGCAAAATCCCTTATAAATCAAAAGAATAGACCGAGATAGGGT
[37 nt withheld, positions 2723-2759]
AAAGAACGTGGACTCCAACGTCAAAGG
[49 nt withheld, positions 2787-2835]
T
[91 nt withheld, positions 2837-2927]
G
[124 nt withheld, positions 2929-3052]
CAGGTGGCACTTTTCGGGGAAATGTGCGCGGAACCCCTATTTGTTTATTTTTCTAAATACATTCAAATAT
GTATCCGCTCATGAGACAATAACCCTGATAAATGCTTCAATAATATTGAAAAAGGAAGAGTCCTGAGGCG
GAAAGAACCAGCTGTGGAATGTGTGTCAGTTAGGGTGTGGAAAGTCCCCAGGCTCCCCAGCAGGCAGAAG
TATGCAAAGCATGCATCTCAATTAGTCAGCAACCAGGTGTGGAAAGTCCCCAGGCTCCCCAGCAGGCAGA
AGTATGCAAAGCATGCATCTCAATTAGTCAGCAACCATAGTCCCGCCCCTAACTCCGCCCATCCCGCCCC
TAACTCCGCCCAGTTCCGCCCATTCTCCGCCCCATGGCTGACTAATTTTTTTTATTTATGCAGAGGCCGA
GGCCGCCTCGGCCTCTGAGCTATTCCAGAAGTAGTGAGGAGGCTTTTTTGGAGGCCTAGGCTTTTGCAAA
GATCGATCAAGAGACAGGATGAGGATCGTTTCGCATGATTGAACAAGATGGATTGCACGCAGGTTCTCCG
GCCGCTTGGGTGGAGAGGCTATTCGGCTATGACTGGGCACAACAGACAATCGGCTGCTCTGATGCCGCCG
TGTTCCGGCTGTCAGCGCAGGGGCGCCCGGTTCTTTTTGTCAAGACCGACCTGTCCGGTGCCCTGAATGA
ACTGCAAGACGAGGCAGCGCGGCTATCGTGGCTGGCCACGACGGGCGTTCCTTGCGCAGCTGTGCTCGAC
GTTGTCACTGAAGCGGGAAGGGACTGGCTGCTATTGGGCGAAGTGCCGGGGCAGGATCTCCTGTCATCTC
ACCTTGCTCCTGCCGAGAAAGTATCCATCATGGCTGATGCAATGCGGCGGCTGCATACGCTTGATCCGGC
TACCTGCCCATTCGACCACCAAGCGAAACATCGCATCGAGCGAGCACGTACTCGGATGGAAGCCGGTCTT
GTCGATCAGGATGATCTGGACGAAGAGCATCAGGGGCTCGCGCCAGCCGAACTGTTCGCCAGGCTCAAGG
CGAGCATGCCCGACGGCGAGGATCTCGTCGTGACCCATGGCGATGCCTGCTTGCCGAATATCATGGTGGA
AAATGGCCGCTTTTCTGGATTCATCGACTGTGGCCGGCTGGGTGTGGCGGACCGCTATCAGGACATAGCG
TTGGCTACCCGTGATATTGCTGAAGAGCTTGGCGGCGAATGGGCTGACCGCTTCCTCGTGCTTTACGGTA
TCGCCGCTCCCGATTCGCAGCGCATCGCCTTCTATCGCCTTCTTGACGAGTTCTTCTGAGCGGGACTCTG
GGGTTCGAAATGACCGACCAAGCGACGCCCAACCTGCCATCACGAGATTTCGATTCCACCGCCGCCTTCT
ATGAAAGGTTGGGCTTCGGAATCGTTTTCCGGGACGCCGGCTGGATGATCCTCCAGCGCGGGGATCTCAT
GCTGGAGTTCTTCGCCCACCCTAGGGGGAGGCTAACTGAAACACGGAAGGAGACAATACCGGAAGGAACC
CGCGCTATGACGGCAATAAAAAGACAGAATAAAACGCACGGTGTTGGGTCGTTTGTTCATAAACGCGGGG
TTCGGTCCCAGGGCTGGCACTCTGTCGATACCCCACCGAGACCCCATTGGGGCCAATACGCCCGCGTTTC
TTCCTTTTCCCCACCCCACCCCCCAAGTTCGGGTGAAGGCCCAGGGCTCGCAGCCAACGTCGGGGCGGCA
GGCCCTGCCATAGCCTCAGGTTACTCATATATACTTTAGATTGATTTAAAACTTCATTTTTAATTTAAAA
GGATCTAGGTGAAGATCCTTTTTGATAATCTCATGACCAAAATCCCTTAACGTGAGTTTTCGTTCCACTG
AGCGTCAGACCCCGTAGAAAAGATCAAAGGATCTTCTTGAGATCCTTTTTTTCTGCGCGTAATCTGCTGC
TTGCAAACAAAAAAACCACCGCTACCAGCGGTGGTTTGTTTGCCGGATCAAGAGCTACCAACTCTTTTTC
CGAAGGTAACTGGCTTCAGCAGAGCGCAGATACCAAATACTGTCCTTCTAGTGTAGCCGTAGTTAGGCCA
CCACTTCAAGAACTCTGTAGCACCGCCTACATACCTCGCTCTGCTAATCCTGTTACCAGTGGCTGCTGCC
AGTGGCGATAAGTCGTGTCTTACCGGGTTGGACTCAAGACGATAGTTACCGGATAAGGCGCAGCGGTCGG
GCTGAACGGGGGGTTCGTGCACACAGCCCAGCTTGGAGCGAACGACCTACACCGAACTGAGATACCTACA
GCGTGAGCTATGAGAAAGCGCCACGCTTCCCGAAGGGAGAAAGGCGGACAGGTATCCGGTAAGCGGCAGG
GTCGGAACAGGAGAGCGCACGAGGGAGCTTCCAGGGGGAAACGCCTGGTATCTTTATAGTCCTGTCGGGT
TTCGCCACCTCTGACTTGAGCGTCGATTTTTGTGATGCTCGTCAGGGGGGCGGAGCCTATGGAAAAACGC
CAGCAACGCGGCCTTTTTACGGTTCCTGGCCTTTTGCTGGCCTTTTGCTCACATGTTCTTTCCTGCGTTA
TCCCCTGATTCTGTGGATAACCGTATTACCGCCATGCAT
