>Addgene plasmid #64923 | pT7-V5-SBP-C1-HshnRNPK | addgene partial sequence | sequence record 117147 | CMV-F 5'-CGCAAATGGGCGGTAGGCGTG-3'
AGCTCTCTGGCTAACTAGAGAACCCACTGCTTACTGGCTTATCGAAATTAATACGACTCACTATAGGGAG
ACCCAAGCTCTAGCGCTACCGGTCGCCACCATGGGTAAGCCTATCCCTAACCCTCTCCTCGGTCTCGATT
CTACGCCCGGAAGCGGTAGCGGTACGATGGACGAGAAGACCACCGGCTGGGGGGGCGGCCACGTGGTGGA
GGGCCTGGCCGGCGAGCTGGAGCAGCTGCGGGCCAGGCTGGAGCACCACCCTCAGGGCCAGCGGGAGCCC
AGATCTCGAGGGATGGAAACTGAACAGCCAGAAGAAACCTTCCCTAACACTGAAACCAATGGTGAATTTG
GTAAACGCCCTGCAGAAGATATGGAAGAGGAACAAGCATTTAAAAGATCTAGAAACACTGATGAGATGGT
TGAATTACGCATTCTGCTTCAGAGCAAGAATGCTGGGGCAGTGATTGGAAAAGGAGGCAAGAATATTAAG
GCTCTCCGTACAGACTACAATGCCAGTGTTTCAGTCCCAGACAGCAGTGGCCCCGAGCGCATATTGAGTA
TCAGTGCTGATATTGAAACAATTGGAGAAATTCTGAAGAAAATCATCCCTACCTTGGAAGAGGGCCTGCA
GTTGCCATCACCCACTGCAACCAGCCAGCTCCCGCTCGAATCTGATGCTGTGGAATGCTTAAATTACCAA
CACTATAAAGGAAGTGACTTTGACTGCGAGTTGAGGCTGTTGATTCATCAGAGTCTAGCAGGAGGAATTA
TTGGGGTCAAAGGTGCTAAAATCAAAGAACTTCGAGAGAACACTCAAACCACCATCAAGCTTTTCCAGGA
ATGCTGTCCTCATTCCACTGACAGAGTTGTTCTTATT
