>Addgene plasmid #64923 | pT7-V5-SBP-C1-HshnRNPK | addgene partial sequence | sequence record 117150 | hSMAD1-F2 5'-TGAGTTTGGACAAACCACAAC-3'
CTTTATTTGTGAAATTTGTGATGCTATTGCTTTATTTGTAACCATTATAAGCTGCAATAAACAAGTTAAC
AACAACAATTGCATTCATTTTATGTTTCAGGTTCAGGGGGAGGTGTGGGAGGTTTTTTAAAGCAAGTAAA
ACCTCTACAAATGTGGTATGGCTGATTATGATCAGTTATCTAGATCCGGTGGATCCCGGGCCCGCGGTAC
CGTCGACTGCAGAATTCTTAGAAAAACTTTCCAGAATACTGCTTCACACTATAAAAAAGAAAAAATATCT
TGCATTAGAATCCTTCAACATCTGCATACTGCTTCACACTGTTCTGCAGCAAATACTGTGCATTCTGTAT
CTGGTCCTGTGTTCCTGTAATGGTAATGATCCGATCTTCGGATCCTTCTAAAGGCTCATCAATTTTGATC
GAAGCTCCCGACTCATGACGGATTTGTTTAATCCGCTGACCACCTTTGCCAATAATAGATCCAGCCAAAT
CTTTGGGAATAGTTACTTGTGTAGTAATAATAGGTCCACCAAGATCACCATATGAGCCACGACCCCCTGC
ATAGGAATAATCATATCCGGAGCCACCCTGTGGTTCATAAGCCATCTGCCATTCTGATGGGCTCCATGTA
TCTATTGCAGAGTCCCAAGTTTCATCAGCACTGAAACCAACCATGCCGTCGTAACGGTCTCCAGGTCTCC
CTCTTCTGTCATAGGCCATGAGGTCTCCCCCTCTAGGTGGTGGTGGTGGAGGAAGAGGAAGATTCCGAGC
TCTGCTACCACCCCGGCCGCCTCGTCCGGGAGGAGGGGGAGGTGGTCCTCGACGAGGGCTCATATCATCA
TAATCTCTTCTAGATGGAGGCATGGGACGCCCACCCCGACCAGGAGGCATTCTGTCAAAACCACCTCTTC
CCCGCATGGGAAATCCCACTGGGC
